>Addgene plasmid #211608 | Synaptotagmin-7 scFv [N275/14] | addgene full sequence | sequence record 418364 | Addgene NGS Result
ATCTCACACTACCTGAGTTGGTACCAACAAAAGCCCGACGGTACAGTCAAGCTGTTAATTCACTATACGT
CTAAGCTGCATTCTGGCGTTCCTAGCCGCTTTAGCGGGTCAGGCAGTGGTACCGACTACAGCCTGACTAT
TTCTTATTTAGAGCCAGAGGACATAGCAACGTATTACTGCCAACAGTACTCTAATTTGCCATATACATTT
GGCGGCGGTACGAAACTCGAGATTAAGTATCCCTATGATGTTCCTGACTATGCTAGTGGACTGCCAGAAA
CTGGTGGCCATCATCATCATCATCACTAGTAAGCTTAAGGGTTCGATCCCTACCGGTTAGTAATGAGTTT
GATATCTCGACAATCAACCTCTGGATTACAAAATTTGTGAAAGATTGACTGGTATTCTTAACTATGTTGC
TCCTTTTACGCTATGTGGATACGCTGCTTTAATGCCTTTGTATCATGCTATTGCTTCCCGTATGGCTTTC
ATTTTCTCCTCCTTGTATAAATCCTGGTTGCTGTCTCTTTATGAGGAGTTGTGGCCCGTTGTCAGGCAAC
GTGGCGTGGTGTGCACTGTGTTTGCTGACGCAACCCCCACTGGTTGGGGCATTGCCACCACCTGTCAGCT
CCTTTCCGGGACTTTCGCTTTCCCCCTCCCTATTGCCACGGCGGAACTCATCGCCGCCTGCCTTGCCCGC
TGCTGGACAGGGGCTCGGCTGTTGGGCACTGACAATTCCGTGGTGTTGTCGGGGAAGCTGACGTCCTTTC
CATGGCTGCTCGCCTGTGTTGCCACCTGGATTCTGCGCGGGACGTCCTTCTGCTACGTCCCTTCGGCCCT
CAATCCAGCGGACCTTCCTTCCCGCGGCCTGCTGCCGGCTCTGCGGCCTCTTCCGCGTCTTCGCCTTCGC
CCTCAGACGAGTCGGATCTCCCTTTGGGCCGCCTCCCCGCCTGGAACGGGGGAGGCTAACTGAAACACGG
AAGGAGACAATACCGGAAGGAACCCGCGCTATGACGGCAATAAAAAGACAGAATAAAACGCACGGGTGTT
GGGTCGTTTGTTCATAAACGCGGGGTTCGGTCCCAGGGCTGGCACTCTGTCGATACCCCACCGAGACCCC
ATTGGGGCCAATACGCCCGCGTTTCTTCCTTTTCCCCACCCCACCCCCCAAGTTCGGGTGAAGGCCCAGG
GCTCGCAGCCAACGTCGGGGCGGCAGGCCCTGCCATAGCAGATCTGCGCAGCTGGGGCTCTAGGGGGTAT
CCCC
[124 nt withheld, positions 1265-1388]
C
[91 nt withheld, positions 1390-1480]
A
[49 nt withheld, positions 1482-1530]
CCTTTGACGTTGGAGTCCACGTTCTTT
[37 nt withheld, positions 1558-1594]
ACCCTATCTCGGTCTATTCTTTTGATTTATAAGGGATTTTGCCGATTTCGGCCTATTGGTTAAAAAATGA
GCTGATTTAACAAAAATTTAACGCGAATTAATTCTGTGGAATGTGTGTCAGTTAGGGTGTGGAAAGTCCC
CAGGCTCCCCAGCAGGCAGAAGTATGCAAAGCATGCATCTCAATTAGTCAGCAACCAGGTGTGGAAAGTC
CCCAGGCTCCCCAGCAGGCAGAAGTATGCAAAGCATGCATCTCAATTAGTCAGCAACCATAGTCCCGCCC
CTAACTCCGCCCATCCCGCCCCTAACTCCGCCCAGTTCCGCCCATTCTCCGCCCCATGGCTGACTAATTT
TTTTTATTTATGCAGAGGCCGAGGCCGCCTCTGCCTCTGAGCTATTCCAGAAGTAGTGAGGAGGCTTTTT
TGGAGGCCTAGGCTTTTGCAAAAAGCTCCCGGGAGCTTGTATATCCATTTTCGGATCTGATCAAGAGACA
GGATGAGGATCGTTTCGCATGATTGAACAAGATGGATTGCACGCAGGTTCTCCGGCCGCTTGGGTGGAGA
GGCTATTCGGCTATGACTGGGCACAACAGACAATCGGCTGCTCTGATGCCGCCGTGTTCCGGCTGTCAGC
GCAGGGGCGCCCGGTTCTTTTTGTCAAGACCGACCTGTCCGGTGCCCTGAATGAACTGCAGGACGAGGCA
GCGCGGCTATCGTGGCTGGCCACGACGGGCGTTCCTTGCGCAGCTGTGCTCGACGTTGTCACTGAAGCGG
GAAGGGACTGGCTGCTATTGGGCGAAGTGCCGGGGCAGGATCTCCTGTCATCTCACCTTGCTCCTGCCGA
GAAAGTATCCATCATGGCTGATGCAATGCGGCGGCTGCATACGCTTGATCCGGCTACCTGCCCATTCGAC
CACCAAGCGAAACATCGCATCGAGCGAGCACGTACTCGGATGGAAGCCGGTCTTGTCGATCAGGATGATC
TGGACGAAGAGCATCAGGGGCTCGCGCCAGCCGAACTGTTCGCCAGGCTCAAGGCGCGCATGCCCGACGG
CGAGGATCTCGTCGTGACCCATGGCGATGCCTGCTTGCCGAATATCATGGTGGAAAATGGCCGCTTTTCT
GGATTCATCGACTGTGGCCGGCTGGGTGTGGCGGACCGCTATCAGGACATAGCGTTGGCTACCCGTGATA
TTGCTGAAGAGCTTGGCGGCGAATGGGCTGACCGCTTCCTCGTGCTTTACGGTATCGCCGCTCCCGATTC
GCAGCGCATCGCCTTCTATCGCCTTCTTGACGAGTTCTTCTGAGCGGGACTCTGGGGTTCGCGAAATGAC
CGACCAAGCGACGCCCAACCTGCCATCACGAGATTTCGATTCCACCGCCGCCTTCTATGAAAGGTTGGGC
TTCGGAATCGTTTTCCGGGACGCCGGCTGGATGATCCTCCAGCGCGGGGATCTCATGCTGGAGTTCTTCG
CCCACCCCAACTTGTTTATTGCAGCTTATAATGGTTACAAATAAAGCAATAGCATCACAAATTTCACAAA
TAAAGCATTTTTTTCACTGCATTCTAGTTGTGGTTTGTCCAAACTCATCAATGTATCTTATCATGTCTGT
ATACCGTCGACCTCTAGCTAGAGCTTGGCGTAATCATGGTCATAGCTGTTTCCTGTGTGAAATTGTTATC
CGCTCACAATTCCACACAACATACGAGCCGGAAGCATAAAGTGTAAAGCCTGGGGTGCCTAATGAGTGAG
CTAACTCACATTAATTGCGTTGCGCTCACTGCCCGCTTTCCAGTCGGGAAACCTGTCGTGCCAGCTGCAT
TAATGAATCGGCCAACGCGCGGGGAGAGGCGGTTTGCGTATTGGGCGCTCTTCCGCTTCCTCGCTCACTG
ACTCGCTGCGCTCGGTCGTTCGGCTGCGGCGAGCGGTATCAGCTCACTCAAAGGCGGTAATACGGTTATC
CACAGAATCAGGGGATAACGCAGGAAAGAACATGTGAGCAAAAGGCCAGCAAAAGGCCAGGAACCGTAAA
AAGGCCGCGTTGCTGGCGTTTTTCCATAGGCTCCGCCCCCCTGACGAGCATCACAAAAATCGACGCTCAA
GTCAGAGGTGGCGAAACCCGACAGGACTATAAAGATACCAGGCGTTTCCCCCTGGAAGCTCCCTCGTGCG
CTCTCCTGTTCCGACCCTGCCGCTTACCGGATACCTGTCCGCCTTTCTCCCTTCGGGAAGCGTGGCGCTT
TCTCATAGCTCACGCTGTAGGTATCTCAGTTCGGTGTAGGTCGTTCGCTCCAAGCTGGGCTGTGTGCACG
AACCCCCCGTTCAGCCCGACCGCTGCGCCTTATCCGGTAACTATCGTCTTGAGTCCAACCCGGTAAGACA
CGACTTATCGCCACTGGCAGCAGCCACTGGTAACAGGATTAGCAGAGCGAGGTATGTAGGCGGTGCTACA
GAGTTCTTGAAGTGGTGGCCTAACTACGGCTACACTAGAAGAACAGTATTTGGTATCTGCGCTCTGCTGA
AGCCAGTTACCTTCGGAAAAAGAGTTGGTAGCTCTTGATCCGGCAAACAAACCACCGCTGGTAGCGGTGG
TTTTTTTGTTTGCAAGCAGCAGATTACGCGCAGAAAAAAAGGATCTCAAGAAGATCCTTTGATCTTTTCT
ACGGGGTCTGACGCTCAGTGGAACGAAAACTCACGTTAAGGGATTTTGGTCATGAGATTATCAAAAAGGA
TCTTCACCTAGATCCTTTTAAATTAAAAATGAAGTTTTAAATCAATCTAAAGTATATATGAGTAAACTTG
GTCTGACAGTTACCAATGCTTAATCAGTGAGGCACCTATCTCAGCGATCTGTCTATTTCGTTCATCCATA
GTTGCCTGACTCCCCGTCGTGTAGATAACTACGATACGGGAGGGCTTACCATCTGGCCCCAGTGCTGCAA
TGATACCGCGAGACCCACGCTCACCGGCTCCAGATTTATCAGCAATAAACCAGCCAGCCGGAAGGGCCGA
GCGCAGAAGTGGTCCTGCAACTTTATCCGCCTCCATCCAGTCTATTAATTGTTGCCGGGAAGCTAGAGTA
AGTAGTTCGCCAGTTAATAGTTTGCGCAACGTTGTTGCCATTGCTACAGGCATCGTGGTGTCACGCTCGT
CGTTTGGTATGGCTTCATTCAGCTCCGGTTCCCAACGATCAAGGCGAGTTACATGATCCCCCATGTTGTG
CAAAAAAGCGGTTAGCTCCTTCGGTCCTCCGATCGTTGTCAGAAGTAAGTTGGCCGCAGTGTTATCACTC
ATGGTTATGGCAGCACTGCATAATTCTCTTACTGTCATGCCATCCGTAAGATGCTTTTCTGTGACTGGTG
AGTACTCAACCAAGTCATTCTGAGAATAGTGTATGCGGCGACCGAGTTGCTCTTGCCCGGCGTCAATACG
GGATAATACCGCGCCACATAGCAGAACTTTAAAAGTGCTCATCATTGGAAAACGTTCTTCGGGGCGAAAA
CTCTCAAGGATCTTACCGCTGTTGAGATCCAGTTCGATGTAACCCACTCGTGCACCCAACTGATCTTCAG
CATCTTTTACTTTCACCAGCGTTTCTGGGTGAGCAAAAACAGGAAGGCAAAATGCCGCAAAAAAGGGAAT
AAGGGCGACACGGAAATGTTGAATACTCATACTCTTCCTTTTTCAATATTATTGAAGCATTTATCAGGGT
TATTGTCTCATGAGCGGATACATATTTGAATGTATTTAGAAAAATAAACAAATAGGGGTTCCGCGCACAT
TTCCCCGAAAAGTGCCACCTGACGTCGACGGATCGGGAGATCTCCCGATCCCCTATGGTGCACTCTCAGT
ACAATCTGCTCTGATGCCGCATAGTTAAGCCAGTATCTGCTCCCTGCTTGTGTGTTGGAGGTCGCTGAGT
AGTGCGCGAGCAAAATTTAAGCTACAACAAGGCAAGGCTTGACCGACAATTGCATGAAGAATCTGCTTAG
GGTTAGGCGTTTTGCGCTGCTTCGCGATGTACGGGCCAGATATACGCGTTGACATTGATTATTGACTAGT
TATTAATAGTAATCAATTACGGGGTCATTAGTTCATAGCCCATATATGGAGTTCCGCGTTACATAACTTA
CGGTAAATGGCCCGCCTGGCTGACCGCCCAACGACCCCCGCCCATTGACGTCAATAATGACGTATGTTCC
CATAGTAACGCCAATAGGGACTTTCCATTGACGTCAATGGGTGGAGTATTTACGGTAAACTGCCCACTTG
GCAGTACATCAAGTGTATCATATGCCAAGTACGCCCCCTATTGACGTCAATGACGGTAAATGGCCCGCCT
GGCATTATGCCCAGTACATGACCTTATGGGACTTTCCTACTTGGCAGTACATCTACGTATTAGTCATCGC
TATTACCATGGTGATGCGGTTTTGGCAGTACATCAATGGGCGTGGATAGCGGTTTGACTCACGGGGATTT
CCAAGTCTCCACCCCATTGACGTCAATGGGAGTTTGTTTTGGCACCAAAATCAACGGGACTTTCCAAAAT
GTCGTAACAACTCCGCCCCATTGACGCAAATGGGCGGTAGGCGTGTACGGTGGGAGGTCTATATAAGCAG
AGCTCGTTTAGTGAACCGTCAGATCGCCTGGAGACGCCATCCACGCTGTTTTGACCTCCATAGAAGACAC
CGGGACCGATCCAGCCTCCGGACTCTAGAGGATCGAACCCTTGAATTCCCGCCGCCACCATGGGCTGGAG
CTGTATTATTCTTTTCCTTGTGGCTACCGCAACAGGAGTTCATTCCGAAGTCCAATTACAAGAAAGTGGC
CCCAATCTGGTCAAGCCCACCCAAACCCTTTCTCTGACATGCTCCGTGACCGGTGATAGCATTACATCTG
ACTACTGGAATTGGATAAGAAAGTTTCCGGGTAACAAGTTCGAATATATGGGTTATATCTCATATGGCGG
CATAACCTATTATAACCCCAGTCTGAAGAGCAGAATTTCAATTACGCGGGATACCAGTAAGAATCACTAC
TACCTTCACCTGAACTCAGTAACCACCGAAGATACGGCGACGTACTATTGCGTCCGCGATGGGTATTCAG
GCACAAATTATGAAGCCTATTGGGGACAGGGCACATTGGTGACCGTTTCCGCTGGTGGTGGCGGATCAGG
CGGTGGCGGATCCGGTGGTGGCGGATCTGGTGGCGGGAGTGACATACAAATGACCCAAACGACTAGCTCT
TTGTCCGCAAGCCTCGGGGATAAGATTACTATTAGCTGTTCCGCGTCTCAAGAT
Features (pLannotate 1.2.2; 23 found; start..end, strand, type, name):
    247..263     +  CDS            3xHA (fragment): three tandem HA epitope tags
    289..305     +  CDS            capTEV™ (fragment): composite tag for in vivo biotinylation, TEV protease cleavage, and 6xHis tagging
    362..950     +  misc_feature   WPRE: woodchuck hepatitis virus posttranscriptional regulatory element
   1015..1063    +  polyA_signal   HSV TK poly(A) signal: herpes simplex virus thymidine kinase polyadenylation signal (Cole and Stacy, 1985)
   1154..1170    -  polyA_signal   bGH poly(A) signal (fragment): bovine growth hormone polyadenylation signal
   1265..1693    +  rep_origin     f1 ori (sequence partly withheld): f1 bacteriophage origin of replication; arrow indicates direction of (+) strand synthesis
   1707..2036    +  promoter       SV40 promoter: SV40 enhancer and early promoter
   2103..2894    +  CDS            neo: KKA2_KLEPN - Also known as kan, nptII. Experimental evidence at protein level: Swiss-Prot protein existence level 1. Resistance to kanamycin, neomycin, paromomycin, ribostamycin, butirosin and gentamicin B. From Klebsiella pneumoniae.
   2920..3078    +  CDS            ble (fragment): BLE_KLEPN - Experimental evidence at protein level: Swiss-Prot protein existence level 1. Binding protein with a strong affinity to the bleomycin family of antibiotics. Binds to CL990; an antimitotic-antibiotic compound. From Klebsiella pneumoniae.
   3073..3194    +  polyA_signal   SV40 poly(A) signal: SV40 polyadenylation signal
   3267..3283    -  protein_bind   lac operator: The lac repressor binds to the lac operator to inhibit transcription in E. coli. This inhibition can be relieved by adding lactose or isopropyl-β-D-thiogalactopyranoside (IPTG). lac repressor encoded by lacI
   3291..3321    -  promoter       lac promoter: promoter for the E. coli lac operon
   3336..3357    -  protein_bind   CAP binding site: CAP binding activates transcription in the presence of cAMP. E. coli catabolite activator protein
   3370..3462    -  CDS            lacI (fragment): lac repressor; lacI; The lac repressor binds to the lac operator to inhibit transcription in E. coli. This inhibition can be relieved by adding lactose or isopropyl-β-D-thiogalactopyranoside (IPTG).
   3645..4233    -  rep_origin     ori: high-copy-number ColE1/pMB1/pBR322/pUC origin of replication
   4404..5264    -  CDS            AmpR: β-lactamase; bla; confers resistance to ampicillin, carbenicillin, and related antibiotics
   5265..5369    -  promoter       AmpR promoter: bla
   5428..5480    -  misc_feature   bom (fragment): basis of mobility region from pBR322
   5635..6014    +  enhancer       CMV enhancer: human cytomegalovirus immediate early enhancer
   6015..6218    +  promoter       CMV promoter: human cytomegalovirus (CMV) immediate early promoter
   6401..6757    +  CDS            HVM47_MOUSE: Experimental evidence at protein level: Swiss-Prot protein existence level 1. From Mus musculus (Mouse).
   6785..6810    +  CDS            FAPα2 (fragment): fluorogen-activating protein composed of a dimer of the L5-MG single-chain antibody fragment (Szent-Gyorgyi et al., 2008) binds malachite green derivatives to produce red fluorescence
   6815..237     +  CDS            KV5AA_MOUSE (across the origin): Experimental evidence at protein level: Swiss-Prot protein existence level 1. From Mus musculus (Mouse).
