[The description below was written by a language model from this plasmid's Addgene catalogue record and pLannotate feature annotations shown in this document.]
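Description:
Synaptotagmin-7 scFv [N275/14] is a mammalian expression plasmid built on the pCDNA3.4 backbone that encodes a recombinant mouse single-chain variable fragment (scFv) directed against rat Synaptotagmin-7 (Syt7). The antibody variable regions were derived from the N275/14 hybridoma and assembled into the vector by Gibson cloning. The plasmid is propagated in E. coli through a high-copy ColE1/pUC-type origin with ampicillin selection (AmpR under its own bla promoter). It also carries an f1 origin. An SV40 promoter-driven neo cassette with an SV40 poly(A) signal is annotated, which would permit G418 selection of transfected mammalian cells.

Expression is driven by the human CMV immediate-early enhancer and promoter. Downstream, the feature table identifies a mouse immunoglobulin heavy-chain variable domain followed by a mouse kappa light-chain variable domain. The light-chain annotation wraps across the numbering origin of the circular sequence. Between the two domains is a short match to a single-chain antibody-based protein (FAPα2), which most likely reflects the flexible linker joining VH to VL rather than a functional fluorogen-activating module. Short fragment hits to HA and to a His-containing composite tag follow the light-chain domain, suggesting C-terminal epitope and purification tags, although the catalogue fields do not state any tags. A WPRE element lies 3' of the coding region to enhance transcript stability and expression, followed by an HSV TK polyadenylation signal.

The construct is intended for producing the anti-Synaptotagmin-7 scFv in transfected mammalian cells. It belongs to a collection of sequence-defined recombinant antibodies and scFvs generated from hybridomas for neuroscience research.
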