Addgene plasmid #211608: Synaptotagmin-7 scFv [N275/14]
Purpose: Mammalian Expression Plasmid of Synaptotagmin-7 scFv. Derived from hybridoma N275/14.
Depositing lab: James Trimmer. Depositing organization: University of California, Davis. Publication: High-volume hybridoma sequencing on the NeuroMabSeq platform enables efficient generation of recombinant monoclonal antibodies and scFvs for neuroscience research. Mitchell KG, Gong B, Hunter SS, Burkart-Waco D, Gavira-O'Neill CE, Templeton KM, Goethel ME, Bzymek M, MacNiven LM, Murray KD, Settles ML, Froenicke L, Trimmer JS. Sci Rep. 2023 Sep 27;13(1):16200. doi: 10.1038/s41598-023-43233-4. PubMed 37758930.
Backbone
  Vector backbone: pCDNA3.4
  Backbone size w/o insert (bp): 6011
  Vector type: Mammalian Expression
Growth in bacteria
  Bacterial resistance: Ampicillin, 100 μg/mL
  Growth temperature: 37°C
  Growth strain: DH5alpha
  Copy number: High Copy
Gene/Insert
  Gene/Insert name: Synaptotagmin-7 (Rattus norvegicus) recombinant mouse scFv.
  Species: M. musculus (mouse)
  Entrez Gene: Syt7 (a.k.a. SytVII)
  Promoter: CMV
  Cloning method: Gibson Cloning
Terms and licenses: Academic/Nonprofit Terms; Industry Terms: Not Available to Industry
Depositor comments: This is a recombinant scFv RRID: AB_3073598.
How to cite: Synaptotagmin-7 scFv [N275/14] was a gift from James Trimmer (Addgene plasmid # 211608 ; http://n2t.net/addgene:211608 ; RRID:Addgene_211608)
