>Addgene plasmid #211608 | Synaptotagmin-7 scFv [N275/14] | depositor partial sequence | sequence record 412773 | scFv
ATGGGCTGGAGCTGTATTATTCTTTTCCTTGTGGCTACCGCAACAGGAGTTCATTCCGAAGTCCAATTAC
AAGAAAGTGGCCCCAATCTGGTCAAGCCCACCCAAACCCTTTCTCTGACATGCTCCGTGACCGGTGATAG
CATTACATCTGACTACTGGAATTGGATAAGAAAGTTTCCGGGTAACAAGTTCGAATATATGGGTTATATC
TCATATGGCGGCATAACCTATTATAACCCCAGTCTGAAGAGCAGAATTTCAATTACGCGGGATACCAGTA
AGAATCACTACTACCTTCACCTGAACTCAGTAACCACCGAAGATACGGCGACGTACTATTGCGTCCGCGA
TGGGTATTCAGGCACAAATTATGAAGCCTATTGGGGACAGGGCACATTGGTGACCGTTTCCGCTGGTGGT
GGCGGATCAGGCGGTGGCGGATCCGGTGGTGGCGGATCTGGTGGCGGGAGTGACATACAAATGACCCAAA
CGACTAGCTCTTTGTCCGCAAGCCTCGGGGATAAGATTACTATTAGCTGTTCCGCGTCTCAAGATATCTC
ACACTACCTGAGTTGGTACCAACAAAAGCCCGACGGTACAGTCAAGCTGTTAATTCACTATACGTCTAAG
CTGCATTCTGGCGTTCCTAGCCGCTTTAGCGGGTCAGGCAGTGGTACCGACTACAGCCTGACTATTTCTT
ATTTAGAGCCAGAGGACATAGCAACGTATTACTGCCAACAGTACTCTAATTTGCCATATACATTTGGCGG
CGGTACGAAACTCGAGATTAAGTATCCCTATGATGTTCCTGACTATGCTAGTGGACTGCCAGAAACTGGT
GGCCATCATCATCATCATCACTAG
